Addgene plasmid #183987: Calnexin-HT-mGold
Purpose: Expresses fluorescent HaloTag7 fusion protein in mammalian cells with localization in the ER.
Depositing lab: Pablo Rivera-Fuentes. Publication: A locally activatable sensor for robust quantification of organellar glutathione. Emmert S, Quargnali G, Thallmair S, Rivera-Fuentes P. Nat Chem. 2023 Oct;15(10):1415-1421. doi: 10.1038/s41557-023-01249-3. Epub 2023 Jun 15. PubMed 37322101.
Backbone
  Vector backbone: pCMV
  Vector type: Mammalian Expression
Growth in bacteria
  Bacterial resistance: Kanamycin, 50 μg/mL
  Growth temperature: 37°C
  Growth strain: DH5alpha
  Copy number: High Copy
Gene/Insert
  Gene/Insert name: Calnexin
  Species: H. sapiens (human)
  Insert size (bp): 3438
  Entrez Gene: CANX (a.k.a. CNX, IP90, P90)
  Tag / fusion protein: HaloTag, mGold (C terminal on insert)
  Cloning method: Gibson Cloning
Terms and licenses: Academic/Nonprofit Terms; Industry Terms: Not Available to Industry
How to cite: Calnexin-HT-mGold was a gift from Pablo Rivera-Fuentes (Addgene plasmid # 183987 ; http://n2t.net/addgene:183987 ; RRID:Addgene_183987)
