[The description below was written by a language model from this plasmid's Addgene catalogue record and pLannotate feature annotations shown in this document.]
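Description:
Calnexin-HT-mGold is a mammalian expression plasmid of about 7.4 kb built on a pCMV backbone. It is maintained in E. coli at high copy through a ColE1/pUC-type origin and selected with kanamycin. The resistance gene is the Tn5 NeoR/KanR aminoglycoside phosphotransferase, which is placed behind both a bacterial (bla) promoter and the SV40 enhancer/early promoter and is followed by an HSV TK polyadenylation signal. This arrangement gives kanamycin resistance in bacteria and could in principle support G418 selection in mammalian cells. An f1 origin is also present. The annotation additionally picks up short fragments of a ble gene, a bGH poly(A) signal and SV40 large T antigen, which appear to be backbone remnants rather than functional parts.

The expression cassette uses the human cytomegalovirus immediate early enhancer and promoter to drive a single fusion open reading frame, terminated by an SV40 polyadenylation signal. The fusion consists of human calnexin (CANX), an ER-resident, calcium-binding chaperone involved in glycoprotein quality control. A short linker region joins it to HaloTag7, which is followed directly by mGold, a photostable, mammalian codon-optimized mVenus derivative. Calnexin anchors the fusion at the endoplasmic reticulum. HaloTag, a modified bacterial dehalogenase, forms a covalent bond with chloroalkane-bearing ligands, so synthetic probes can be attached at that location, and mGold provides a yellow fluorescent readout of expression and localization. The stated purpose is to express a fluorescent HaloTag7 fusion localized to the ER of mammalian cells. The associated work concerns a locally activatable sensor for quantifying organellar glutathione, which fits with using this construct to tether a small-molecule sensor to the ER.
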