Features (pLannotate 1.2.2; 16 found; start..end, strand, type, name):
     76..379     +  enhancer       CMV enhancer: human cytomegalovirus immediate early enhancer
    380..583     +  promoter       CMV promoter: human cytomegalovirus (CMV) immediate early promoter
    606..633     +  misc_feature   MCS (fragment): multiple cloning site
    640..2415    +  CDS            CANX: CALX_HUMAN - Experimental evidence at protein level: Swiss-Prot protein existence level 1. Calcium-binding protein that interacts with newly synthesized glycoproteins in the endoplasmic reticulum. It may act in assisting protein assembly and/or in the retention within the ER of unassembled protein subunits. It seems to play a major role in the quality control apparatus of the ER by the retention of incorrectly folded proteins. Associated with partial T-cell antigen receptor complexes that escape the ER of immature thymocytes, it may function as a signaling complex regulating thymocyte maturati
   2476..3360    +  CDS            HaloTag®: modified bacterial dehalogenase that forms covalent bonds with chloroalkane derivatives
   3361..4077    +  CDS            mGold: photostable derivative of mVenus (Lee et al., 2020) mammalian codon-optimized
   4094..4177    +  CDS            large T antigen (fragment): large T antigen from SV40 (simian virus 40)
   4200..4321    +  polyA_signal   SV40 poly(A) signal: SV40 polyadenylation signal
   4355..4783    -  rep_origin     f1 ori (sequence partly withheld): f1 bacteriophage origin of replication; arrow indicates direction of (+) strand synthesis
   4810..4914    +  promoter       AmpR promoter: bla
   4916..5273    +  promoter       SV40 promoter: SV40 enhancer and early promoter
   5308..6102    +  CDS            NeoR/KanR: aminoglycoside phosphotransferase from Tn5; aph(3')-II (or nptII); confers resistance to neomycin, kanamycin, and G418 (Geneticin®)
   6123..6275    +  CDS            ble (fragment): BLE_KLEPN - Experimental evidence at protein level: Swiss-Prot protein existence level 1. Binding protein with a strong affinity to the bleomycin family of antibiotics. Binds to CL990; an antimitotic-antibiotic compound. From Klebsiella pneumoniae.
   6334..6381    +  polyA_signal   HSV TK poly(A) signal: herpes simplex virus thymidine kinase polyadenylation signal (Cole and Stacy, 1985)
   6472..6488    -  polyA_signal   bGH poly(A) signal (fragment): bovine growth hormone polyadenylation signal
   6710..7298    +  rep_origin     ori: high-copy-number ColE1/pMB1/pBR322/pUC origin of replication
>Addgene plasmid #183987 | Calnexin-HT-mGold | addgene full sequence | sequence record 362757 | Addgene NGS Result
ATTACCGCCATGCATTAGTTATTAATAGTAATCAATTACGGGGTCATTAGTTCATAGCCCATATATGGAG
TTCCGCGTTACATAACTTACGGTAAATGGCCCGCCTGGCTGACCGCCCAACGACCCCCGCCCATTGACGT
CAATAATGACGTATGTTCCCATAGTAACGCCAATAGGGACTTTCCATTGACGTCAATGGGTGGAGTATTT
ACGGTAAACTGCCCACTTGGCAGTACATCAAGTGTATCATATGCCAAGTACGCCCCCTATTGACGTCAAT
GACGGTAAATGGCCCGCCTGGCATTATGCCCAGTACATGACCTTATGGGACTTTCCTACTTGGCAGTACA
TCTACGTATTAGTCATCGCTATTACCATGGTGATGCGGTTTTGGCAGTACATCAATGGGCGTGGATAGCG
GTTTGACTCACGGGGATTTCCAAGTCTCCACCCCATTGACGTCAATGGGAGTTTGTTTTGGCACCAAAAT
CAACGGGACTTTCCAAAATGTCGTAACAACTCCGCCCCATTGACGCAAATGGGCGGTAGGCGTGTACGGT
GGGAGGTCTATATAAGCAGAGCTGGTTTAGTGAACCGTCAGATCCGCTAGCGCTACCGGACTCAGATCTC
GAGACCGCCATGGAAGGGAAGTGGTTGCTGTGTATGTTACTGGTGCTTGGAACTGCTATTGTTGAGGCTC
ATGATGGACATGATGATGATGTGATTGATATTGAGGATGACCTTGACGATGTCATTGAAGAGGTAGAAGA
CTCAAAACCAGATACCACTGCTCCTCCTTCATCTCCCAAGGTTACTTACAAAGCTCCAGTTCCAACAGGG
GAAGTATATTTTGCTGATTCTTTTGACAGAGGAACTCTGTCAGGGTGGATTTTATCCAAAGCCAAGAAAG
ACGATACCGATGATGAAATTGCCAAATATGATGGAAAGTGGGAGGTAGAGGAAATGAAGGAGTCAAAGCT
TCCAGGTGATAAAGGACTTGTGTTGATGTCTCGGGCCAAGCATCATGCCATCTCTGCTAAACTGAACAAG
CCCTTCCTGTTTGACACCAAGCCTCTCATTGTTCAGTATGAGGTTAATTTCCAAAATGGAATAGAATGTG
GTGGTGCCTATGTGAAACTGCTTTCTAAAACACCAGAACTCAACCTGGATCAGTTCCATGACAAGACCCC
TTATACGATTATGTTTGGTCCAGATAAATGTGGCGAGGACTATAAACTGCACTTCATCTTCCGACACAAA
AACCCCAAAACGGGTATCTATGAAGAAAAACATGCTAAGAGGCCAGATGCAGATCTGAAGACCTATTTTA
CTGATAAGAAAACACATCTTTACACACTAATCTTGAATCCAGATAATAGTTTTGAAATACTGGTTGACCA
ATCTGTGGTGAATAGTGGAAATCTGCTCAATGACATGACTCCTCCTGTAAATCCTTCACGTGAAATTGAG
GACCCAGAAGACCGGAAGCCCGAGGATTGGGATGAAAGACCAAAAATCCCAGATCCAGAAGCTGTCAAGC
CAGATGACTGGGATGAAGATGCCCCTGCTAAGATTCCAGATGAAGAGGCCACAAAACCCGAAGGCTGGTT
AGATGATGAGCCTGAGTACGTACCTGATCCAGACGCAGAGAAACCTGAGGATTGGGATGAAGACATGGAT
GGAGAATGGGAGGCTCCTCAGATTGCCAACCCTAGATGTGAGTCAGCTCCTGGATGTGGTGTCTGGCAGC
GACCTGTGATTGACAACCCCAATTATAAAGGCAAATGGAAGCCTCCTATGATTGACAATCCCAGTTACCA
GGGAATCTGGAAACCCAGGAAAATACCAAATCCAGATTTCTTTGAAGATCTGGAACCTTTCAGAATGACT
CCTTTTAGTGCTATTGGTTTGGAGCTGTGGTCCATGACCTCTGACATTTTTTTTGACAACTTTATCATTT
GTGCTGATCGAAGAATAGTTGATGATTGGGCCAATGATGGATGGGGCCTGAAGAAAGCTGCTGATGGGGC
TGCTGAGCCAGGCGTTGTGGGGCAGATGAACGAGGCAGCTGAAGAGCGCCCGTGGCTGTGGGTAGTCTAT
ATTCTAACTGTAGCCCTTCCTGTGTTCCTGGTTATCCTCTTCTGCTGTTCTGGAAAGAAACAGACCAGTG
GTATGGAGTATAAGAAAACTGATGCACCTCAACCGGATGTGAAGGAAGAGGAAGAAGAGAAGGAAGAGGA
AAAGGACAAGGGAGATGAGGAGGAGGAAGGAGAAGAGAAACTTGAAGAGAAACAGAAAAGTGATGCTGAA
GAAGATGGTGGCACTGTCAGTCAAGAGGAGGAAGACAGAAAACCTAAAGCAGAGGAGGATGAAATTTTGA
ACAGATCACCAAGAAACAGAAAGCCACGAAGAGAGGGGGGTGCGTCAGGCGGCAGCGGATCTGGACCGGT
CGCCACCATGCAGTCGACCGGCAGCGAAATCGGTACTGGCTTTCCATTCGACCCCCATTATGTGGAAGTC
CTGGGCGAGCGCATGCACTACGTCGATGTTGGTCCGCGCGATGGCACCCCTGTGCTGTTCCTGCACGGTA
ACCCGACCTCCTCCTACGTGTGGCGCAACATCATCCCGCATGTTGCACCGACCCATCGCTGCATTGCTCC
AGACCTGATCGGTATGGGCAAATCCGACAAACCAGACCTGGGTTATTTCTTCGACGACCACGTCCGCTTC
ATGGATGCCTTCATCGAAGCCCTGGGTCTGGAAGAGGTCGTCCTGGTCATTCACGACTGGGGCTCCGCTC
TGGGTTTCCACTGGGCCAAGCGCAATCCAGAGCGCGTCAAAGGTATTGCATTTATGGAGTTCATCCGCCC
TATCCCGACCTGGGACGAATGGCCAGAATTTGCCCGCGAGACCTTCCAGGCCTTCCGCACCACCGACGTC
GGCCGCAAGCTGATCATCGATCAGAACGTTTTTATCGAGGGTACGCTGCCGATGGGTGTCGTCCGCCCGC
TGACTGAAGTCGAGATGGACCATTACCGCGAGCCGTTCCTGAATCCTGTTGACCGCGAGCCACTGTGGCG
CTTCCCAAACGAGCTGCCAATCGCCGGTGAGCCAGCGAACATCGTCGCGCTGGTCGAAGAATACATGGAC
TGGCTGCACCAGTCCCCTGTCCCGAAGCTGCTGTTCTGGGGCACCCCAGGCGTTCTGATCCCACCGGCCG
AAGCCGCTCGCCTGGCCAAAAGCCTGCCTAACTGCAAGGCTGTGGACATCGGCCCGGGTCTGAATCTGCT
GCAAGAAGACAACCCGGACCTGATCGGCAGCGAGATCGCGCGCTGGCTGTCCACGCTCGAGATTTCCGGC
GTGAGCAAGGGCGAGGAGCTGTTCACCGGGGTGGTGCCCATCCTGGTCGAGCTGGACGGCGACGTAAACG
GCCACAAGTTCAGCGTGTCCGGCGAGGGCGAGGGCGATGCCACCTACGGCAAGCTGACCCTGAAGTTCAT
CTGCACCACCGGCAAGCTGCCCGTGCCCTGGCCCACCCTCGTGACCAGCCTGGGCTACGGCCTGCAGTGC
TTCGCCCGCTACCCCGACCACATGAAGCAGCACGACTTCTTCAAGTCCGCCATGCCCGAAGGCTACGTCC
AGGAGCGCACCATCTTCTTCAAGGACGACGGCAACTACAAGACCCGCGCCGAGGTGAAGTTCGAGGGCGA
CACCCTGGTGAACCGCATCGAGCTGAAGGGCATCGACTTCAAGGAGGACGGCAACATCCTGGGGCACAAG
CTGGAGTACAACTACAACAGCCACAACGTCTATATCACCGCCGACAAGCAGAAGAACGGCATCAAGGCCA
ACTTCAAGATCCGCCACAACATCGAGGACGGCGGCGTGCAGCTCGCCGACCACTACCAGCAGAACACCCC
CATCGGCGACGGCCCCGTGCTGCTGCCCGACAACCACTACCTGAGCTACCAGTCCAAGCTGAGCAAAGAC
CCCAACGAGAAGCGCGATCACATGGTCCTGCTGGAGTTCGTGACCGCCGCCGGGATCACTCTCGGCATGG
ACGAGCTGTACAAGTAAAGCGGCCGCGACTCTAGATCATAATCAGCCATACCACATTTGTAGAGGTTTTA
CTTGCTTTAAAAAACCTCCCACACCTCCCCCTGAACCTGAAACATAAAATGAATGCAATTGTTGTTGTTA
ACTTGTTTATTGCAGCTTATAATGGTTACAAATAAAGCAATAGCATCACAAATTTCACAAATAAAGCATT
TTTTTCACTGCATTCTAGTTGTGGTTTGTCCAAACTCATCAATGTATCTTAAGGCGTAAATTGTAAGCGT
TAATATTTTGTTAAAATTCGCGTTAAATTTTTGTTAAATCAGCTCATTTTTTAACCAATAGGCCGAAATC
GGCAAAATCCCTTATAAATCAAAAGAATAGACCGAGATAGGGT
[37 nt withheld, positions 4454-4490]
AAAGAACGTGGACTCCAACGTCAAAGG
[49 nt withheld, positions 4518-4566]
T
[91 nt withheld, positions 4568-4658]
G
[124 nt withheld, positions 4660-4783]
CAGGTGGCACTTTTCGGGGAAATGTGCGCGGAACCCCTATTTGTTTATTTTTCTAAATACATTCAAATAT
GTATCCGCTCATGAGACAATAACCCTGATAAATGCTTCAATAATATTGAAAAAGGAAGAGTCCTGAGGCG
GAAAGAACCAGCTGTGGAATGTGTGTCAGTTAGGGTGTGGAAAGTCCCCAGGCTCCCCAGCAGGCAGAAG
TATGCAAAGCATGCATCTCAATTAGTCAGCAACCAGGTGTGGAAAGTCCCCAGGCTCCCCAGCAGGCAGA
AGTATGCAAAGCATGCATCTCAATTAGTCAGCAACCATAGTCCCGCCCCTAACTCCGCCCATCCCGCCCC
TAACTCCGCCCAGTTCCGCCCATTCTCCGCCCCATGGCTGACTAATTTTTTTTATTTATGCAGAGGCCGA
GGCCGCCTCGGCCTCTGAGCTATTCCAGAAGTAGTGAGGAGGCTTTTTTGGAGGCCTAGGCTTTTGCAAA
GATCGATCAAGAGACAGGATGAGGATCGTTTCGCATGATTGAACAAGATGGATTGCACGCAGGTTCTCCG
GCCGCTTGGGTGGAGAGGCTATTCGGCTATGACTGGGCACAACAGACAATCGGCTGCTCTGATGCCGCCG
TGTTCCGGCTGTCAGCGCAGGGGCGCCCGGTTCTTTTTGTCAAGACCGACCTGTCCGGTGCCCTGAATGA
ACTGCAAGACGAGGCAGCGCGGCTATCGTGGCTGGCCACGACGGGCGTTCCTTGCGCAGCTGTGCTCGAC
GTTGTCACTGAAGCGGGAAGGGACTGGCTGCTATTGGGCGAAGTGCCGGGGCAGGATCTCCTGTCATCTC
ACCTTGCTCCTGCCGAGAAAGTATCCATCATGGCTGATGCAATGCGGCGGCTGCATACGCTTGATCCGGC
TACCTGCCCATTCGACCACCAAGCGAAACATCGCATCGAGCGAGCACGTACTCGGATGGAAGCCGGTCTT
GTCGATCAGGATGATCTGGACGAAGAGCATCAGGGGCTCGCGCCAGCCGAACTGTTCGCCAGGCTCAAGG
CGAGCATGCCCGACGGCGAGGATCTCGTCGTGACCCATGGCGATGCCTGCTTGCCGAATATCATGGTGGA
AAATGGCCGCTTTTCTGGATTCATCGACTGTGGCCGGCTGGGTGTGGCGGACCGCTATCAGGACATAGCG
TTGGCTACCCGTGATATTGCTGAAGAGCTTGGCGGCGAATGGGCTGACCGCTTCCTCGTGCTTTACGGTA
TCGCCGCTCCCGATTCGCAGCGCATCGCCTTCTATCGCCTTCTTGACGAGTTCTTCTGAGCGGGACTCTG
GGGTTCGAAATGACCGACCAAGCGACGCCCAACCTGCCATCACGAGATTTCGATTCCACCGCCGCCTTCT
ATGAAAGGTTGGGCTTCGGAATCGTTTTCCGGGACGCCGGCTGGATGATCCTCCAGCGCGGGGATCTCAT
GCTGGAGTTCTTCGCCCACCCTAGGGGGAGGCTAACTGAAACACGGAAGGAGACAATACCGGAAGGAACC
CGCGCTATGACGGCAATAAAAAGACAGAATAAAACGCACGGTGTTGGGTCGTTTGTTCATAAACGCGGGG
TTCGGTCCCAGGGCTGGCACTCTGTCGATACCCCACCGAGACCCCATTGGGGCCAATACGCCCGCGTTTC
TTCCTTTTCCCCACCCCACCCCCCAAGTTCGGGTGAAGGCCCAGGGCTCGCAGCCAACGTCGGGGCGGCA
GGCCCTGCCATAGCCTCAGGTTACTCATATATACTTTAGATTGATTTAAAACTTCATTTTTAATTTAAAA
GGATCTAGGTGAAGATCCTTTTTGATAATCTCATGACCAAAATCCCTTAACGTGAGTTTTCGTTCCACTG
AGCGTCAGACCCCGTAGAAAAGATCAAAGGATCTTCTTGAGATCCTTTTTTTCTGCGCGTAATCTGCTGC
TTGCAAACAAAAAAACCACCGCTACCAGCGGTGGTTTGTTTGCCGGATCAAGAGCTACCAACTCTTTTTC
CGAAGGTAACTGGCTTCAGCAGAGCGCAGATACCAAATACTGTTCTTCTAGTGTAGCCGTAGTTAGGCCA
CCACTTCAAGAACTCTGTAGCACCGCCTACATACCTCGCTCTGCTAATCCTGTTACCAGTGGCTGCTGCC
AGTGGCGATAAGTCGTGTCTTACCGGGTTGGACTCAAGACGATAGTTACCGGATAAGGCGCAGCGGTCGG
GCTGAACGGGGGGTTCGTGCACACAGCCCAGCTTGGAGCGAACGACCTACACCGAACTGAGATACCTACA
GCGTGAGCTATGAGAAAGCGCCACGCTTCCCGAAGGGAGAAAGGCGGACAGGTATCCGGTAAGCGGCAGG
GTCGGAACAGGAGAGCGCACGAGGGAGCTTCCAGGGGGAAACGCCTGGTATCTTTATAGTCCTGTCGGGT
TTCGCCACCTCTGACTTGAGCGTCGATTTTTGTGATGCTCGTCAGGGGGGCGGAGCCTATGGAAAAACGC
CAGCAACGCGGCCTTTTTACGGTTCCTGGCCTTTTGCTGGCCTTTTGCTCACATGTTCTTTCCTGCGTTA
TCCCCTGATTCTGTGGATAACCGT
